# Supplementary material for: A homology independent sequence replacement strategy in human cells using a CRISPR nuclease
Source: Open Biol. 2021 Jan 27;11(1):200283. doi: 10.1098/rsob.200283 (PMC7881171; doi:10.1098/rsob.200283)
Supplement: Annotated genebank files [file rsob200283supp3.zip › HeLaReporter_ReplaceCas9_guide.gb]

LOCUS       HeLaReporter_ReplaceCas 9178 bp ds-DNA     circular     30-MAR-2020
DEFINITION  .
FEATURES             Location/Qualifiers
     Site            6814..6815
                     /label="EcoRI"
                     /ApEinfo_revcolor=#d6b295
                     /ApEinfo_fwdcolor=#d6b295
     amp             join(8789..9178,1..471)
                     /label="amp"
                     /ApEinfo_revcolor=#84b0dc
                     /ApEinfo_fwdcolor=#84b0dc
     misc_feature    2526..2527
                     /label="intron conserved 5'end"
                     /ApEinfo_revcolor=#84b0dc
                     /ApEinfo_fwdcolor=#84b0dc
     ori             7964..8270
                     /label="f1 origin"
                     /ApEinfo_revcolor=#f58a5e
                     /ApEinfo_fwdcolor=#f58a5e
     CDS             7513..7716
                     /label="bGH-pA terminator"
                     /ApEinfo_revcolor=#c6c9d1
                     /ApEinfo_fwdcolor=#c6c9d1
     Site            6814..6819
                     /label="EcoRI"
                     /ApEinfo_revcolor=#faac61
                     /ApEinfo_fwdcolor=#faac61
     restriction     1722..1727
                     /label="XbaI"
                     /ApEinfo_revcolor=#b7e6d7
                     /ApEinfo_fwdcolor=#b7e6d7
     seq             1734..7723
                     /label="Cbh- SpCas9 (BB) 2A Puro"
                     /ApEinfo_revcolor=#d59687
                     /ApEinfo_fwdcolor=#d59687
     kozak           2539..2548
                     /label="kozak"
                     /ApEinfo_revcolor=#ff9ccd
                     /ApEinfo_fwdcolor=#ff9ccd
     cas9            2659..6765
                     /label="spCas9"
                     /ApEinfo_revcolor=#c4df9b
                     /ApEinfo_fwdcolor=#c4df9b
     CDS             2620..2640
                     /label="SV40 NLS"
                     /ApEinfo_revcolor=#ffef86
                     /ApEinfo_fwdcolor=#ffef86
     CDS             2545..2547
                     /label="AUG"
                     /ApEinfo_revcolor=#85dae9
                     /ApEinfo_fwdcolor=#85dae9
     misc_feature    2528..2529
                     /label="3'exon"
                     /ApEinfo_revcolor=#b1ff67
                     /ApEinfo_fwdcolor=#b1ff67
     misc_feature    2393..2394
                     /label="conserved intron GT"
                     /ApEinfo_revcolor=#b7e6d7
                     /ApEinfo_fwdcolor=#b7e6d7
     U6              1638..1643
                     /label="polIII termination TTTTT seq"
                     /ApEinfo_revcolor=#b7e6d7
                     /ApEinfo_fwdcolor=#b7e6d7
     CDS             2569..2589
                     /label="FLAG"
                     /ApEinfo_revcolor=#d59687
                     /ApEinfo_fwdcolor=#d59687
     Site            7483..7484
                     /label="EcoRI"
                     /ApEinfo_revcolor=#84b0dc
                     /ApEinfo_fwdcolor=#84b0dc
     Site            1286..1287
                     /label="PciI"
                     /ApEinfo_revcolor=#f8d3a9
                     /ApEinfo_fwdcolor=#f8d3a9
     puro            6883..7482
                     /label="puro"
                     /ApEinfo_revcolor=#ff9ccd
                     /ApEinfo_fwdcolor=#ff9ccd
     restriction     1728..1733
                     /label="KpnI"
                     /ApEinfo_revcolor=#85dae9
                     /ApEinfo_fwdcolor=#85dae9
     misc_feature    2391..2392
                     /label="5' exon end"
                     /ApEinfo_revcolor=#b7e6d7
                     /ApEinfo_fwdcolor=#b7e6d7
     amp             8719..8747
                     /label="ampR promoter"
                     /ApEinfo_revcolor=#f58a5e
                     /ApEinfo_fwdcolor=#f58a5e
     restriction     7724..7731
                     /label="NotI"
                     /ApEinfo_revcolor=#f58a5e
                     /ApEinfo_fwdcolor=#f58a5e
     ori             626..1245
                     /label="pBR322 ori"
                     /ApEinfo_revcolor=#b4abac
                     /ApEinfo_fwdcolor=#b4abac
     sgRNA           1574..1576
                     /label="loop"
                     /ApEinfo_revcolor=#ff9ccd
                     /ApEinfo_fwdcolor=#ff9ccd
     sgRNA           1577..1643
                     /label="trRNA"
                     /ApEinfo_revcolor=#f58a5e
                     /ApEinfo_fwdcolor=#f58a5e
     primer          1537..1561
                     /label="oligo sgmRosa#3A (pu)"
                     /ApEinfo_revcolor=#b4abac
                     /ApEinfo_fwdcolor=#b4abac
     sgRNA           1563..1573
                     /label="crRNA"
                     /ApEinfo_revcolor=#ff9ccd
                     /ApEinfo_fwdcolor=#ff9ccd
     puro            2018..2299
                     /label="cBA promoter"
                     /ApEinfo_revcolor=#ff9ccd
                     /ApEinfo_fwdcolor=#ff9ccd
     T2A             6820..6882
                     /label="T2A"
                     /ApEinfo_revcolor=#84b0dc
                     /ApEinfo_fwdcolor=#84b0dc
     misc_feature    1541..1541
                     /label="+1 nucleotide inbetween u6 and rosa gRNA"
                     /ApEinfo_revcolor=#f58a5e
                     /ApEinfo_fwdcolor=#f58a5e
     misc_feature    2390..2397
                     /label="splice site conserved sequence"
                     /ApEinfo_revcolor=#d6b295
                     /ApEinfo_fwdcolor=#d6b295
     CDS             2548..2568
                     /label="FLAG"
                     /ApEinfo_revcolor=#ffef86
                     /ApEinfo_fwdcolor=#ffef86
     misc_feature    2525..2529
                     /label="conserved splice site"
                     /ApEinfo_revcolor=#c6c9d1
                     /ApEinfo_fwdcolor=#c6c9d1
     rosa            1542..1561
                     /label="sgmRosa#3"
                     /ApEinfo_revcolor=#f58a5e
                     /ApEinfo_fwdcolor=#f58a5e
     CDS             2590..2613
                     /label="FLAG"
                     /ApEinfo_revcolor=#85dae9
                     /ApEinfo_fwdcolor=#85dae9
     Site            1536..1536
                     /label="BbsI"
                     /ApEinfo_revcolor=#b4abac
                     /ApEinfo_fwdcolor=#b4abac
     NLS             6766..6813
                     /label="some sort of NLS sequence added by Zhang group"
                     /ApEinfo_revcolor=#c7b0e3
                     /ApEinfo_fwdcolor=#c7b0e3
     U6              1301..1533
                     /label="U6 promoter"
                     /ApEinfo_revcolor=#faac61
                     /ApEinfo_fwdcolor=#faac61
     Site            7483..7488
                     /label="EcoRI"
                     /ApEinfo_revcolor=#ffef86
                     /ApEinfo_fwdcolor=#ffef86
     Site            1286..1291
                     /label="PciI"
                     /ApEinfo_revcolor=#9eafd2
                     /ApEinfo_fwdcolor=#9eafd2
     promoter        1738..2007
                     /label="CAG enhancer"
                     /ApEinfo_revcolor=#85dae9
                     /ApEinfo_fwdcolor=#85dae9
     misc_feature    2393..2527
                     /label="spliced out intron"
                     /ApEinfo_revcolor=#85dae9
                     /ApEinfo_fwdcolor=#85dae9
     misc_feature    2517..2524
                     /label="pyrmadines for splice site"
                     /ApEinfo_revcolor=#b7e6d7
                     /ApEinfo_fwdcolor=#b7e6d7
ORIGIN
        1 actgcggcca acttacttct gacaacgatc ggaggaccga aggagctaac cgcttttttg
       61 cacaacatgg gggatcatgt aactcgcctt gatcgttggg aaccggagct gaatgaagcc
      121 ataccaaacg acgagcgtga caccacgatg cctgtagcaa tggcaacaac gttgcgcaaa
      181 ctattaactg gcgaactact tactctagct tcccggcaac aattaataga ctggatggag
      241 gcggataaag ttgcaggacc acttctgcgc tcggcccttc cggctggctg gtttattgct
      301 gataaatctg gagccggtga gcgtggaagc cgcggtatca ttgcagcact ggggccagat
      361 ggtaagccct cccgtatcgt agttatctac acgacgggga gtcaggcaac tatggatgaa
      421 cgaaatagac agatcgctga gataggtgcc tcactgatta agcattggta actgtcagac
      481 caagtttact catatatact ttagattgat ttaaaacttc atttttaatt taaaaggatc
      541 taggtgaaga tcctttttga taatctcatg accaaaatcc cttaacgtga gttttcgttc
      601 cactgagcgt cagaccccgt agaaaagatc aaaggatctt cttgagatcc tttttttctg
      661 cgcgtaatct gctgcttgca aacaaaaaaa ccaccgctac cagcggtggt ttgtttgccg
      721 gatcaagagc taccaactct ttttccgaag gtaactggct tcagcagagc gcagatacca
      781 aatactgtcc ttctagtgta gccgtagtta ggccaccact tcaagaactc tgtagcaccg
      841 cctacatacc tcgctctgct aatcctgtta ccagtggctg ctgccagtgg cgataagtcg
      901 tgtcttaccg ggttggactc aagacgatag ttaccggata aggcgcagcg gtcgggctga
      961 acggggggtt cgtgcacaca gcccagcttg gagcgaacga cctacaccga actgagatac
     1021 ctacagcgtg agctatgaga aagcgccacg cttcccgaag ggagaaaggc ggacaggtat
     1081 ccggtaagcg gcagggtcgg aacaggagag cgcacgaggg agcttccagg gggaaacgcc
     1141 tggtatcttt atagtcctgt cgggtttcgc cacctctgac ttgagcgtcg atttttgtga
     1201 tgctcgtcag gggggcggag cctatggaaa aacgccagca acgcggcctt tttacggttc
     1261 ctggcctttt gctggccttt tgctcacatg tgagggccta tttcccatga ttccttcata
     1321 tttgcatata cgatacaagg ctgttagaga gataattgga attaatttga ctgtaaacac
     1381 aaagatatta gtacaaaata cgtgacgtag aaagtaataa tttcttgggt agtttgcagt
     1441 tttaaaatta tgttttaaaa tggactatca tatgcttacc gtaacttgaa agtatttcga
     1501 tttcttggct ttatatatct tGTGGAAAGG ACGAAACACC GACTCCAGTC TTTCTAGAAG
     1561 AGTTTTAGAG CTAGAAATAG CAAGTTAAAA TAAGGCTAGT CCGTTATCAA CTTGAAAAAG
     1621 TGGCACCGAG TCGGTGCTTT TTTgttttag agctagaaat agcaagttaa aataaggcta
     1681 gtccgtTTTT agcgcgtgcg ccaattctgc agacaaatgg ctctagaggt acccgttaca
     1741 taacttacgg taaatggccc gcctggctga ccgcccaacg acccccgccc attgacgtca
     1801 atagtaacgc caatagggac tttccattga cgtcaatggg tggagtattt acggtaaact
     1861 gcccacttgg cagtacatca agtgtatcat atgccaagta cgccccctat tgacgtcaat
     1921 gacggtaaat ggcccgcctg gcattGtgcc cagtacatga ccttatggga ctttcctact
     1981 tggcagtaca tctacgtatt agtcatcgct attaccatgg tcgaggtgag ccccacgttc
     2041 tgcttcactc tccccatctc ccccccctcc ccacccccaa ttttgtattt atttattttt
     2101 taattatttt gtgcagcgat gggggcgggg gggggggggg ggcgcgcgcc aggcggggcg
     2161 gggcggggcg aggggcgggg cggggcgagg cggagaggtg cggcggcagc caatcagagc
     2221 ggcgcgctcc gaaagtttcc ttttatggcg aggcggcggc ggcggcggcc ctataaaaag
     2281 cgaagcgcgc ggcgggcggg agtcgctgcg acgctgcctt cgccccgtgc cccgctccgc
     2341 cgccgcctcg cgccgcccgc cccggctctg actgaccgcg ttactcccac aggtgagcgg
     2401 gcgggacggc ccttctcctc cgggctgtaa ttagctgagc aagaggtaag ggtttaaggg
     2461 atggttggtt ggtggggtat taatgtttaa ttacctggag cacctgcctg aaatcacttt
     2521 ttttcaggtt GGaccggtgc caccATGGAC TATAAGGACC ACGACGGAGA CTACAAGGAT
     2581 CATGATATTG ATTACAAAGA CGATGACGAT AAGATGGCCC CAAAGAAGAA GCGGAAGGTC
     2641 GGTATCCACG GAGTCCCAGC AGCCGACAAG AAGTACAGCA TCGGCCTGGA CATCGGCACC
     2701 AACTCTGTGG GCTGGGCCGT GATCACCGAC GAGTACAAGG TGCCCAGCAA GAAATTCAAG
     2761 GTGCTGGGCA ACACCGACCG GCACAGCATC AAGAAGAACC TGATCGGAGC CCTGCTGTTC
     2821 GACAGCGGCG AAACAGCCGA GGCCACCCGG CTGAAGAGAA CCGCCAGAAG AAGATACACC
     2881 AGACGGAAGA ACCGGATCTG CTATCTGCAA GAGATCTTCA GCAACGAGAT GGCCAAGGTG
     2941 GACGACAGCT TCTTCCACAG ACTGGAAGAG TCCTTCCTGG TGGAAGAGGA TAAGAAGCAC
     3001 GAGCGGCACC CCATCTTCGG CAACATCGTG GACGAGGTGG CCTACCACGA GAAGTACCCC
     3061 ACCATCTACC ACCTGAGAAA GAAACTGGTG GACAGCACCG ACAAGGCCGA CCTGCGGCTG
     3121 ATCTATCTGG CCCTGGCCCA CATGATCAAG TTCCGGGGCC ACTTCCTGAT CGAGGGCGAC
     3181 CTGAACCCCG ACAACAGCGA CGTGGACAAG CTGTTCATCC AGCTGGTGCA GACCTACAAC
     3241 CAGCTGTTCG AGGAAAACCC CATCAACGCC AGCGGCGTGG ACGCCAAGGC CATCCTGTCT
     3301 GCCAGACTGA GCAAGAGCAG ACGGCTGGAA AATCTGATCG CCCAGCTGCC CGGCGAGAAG
     3361 AAGAATGGCC TGTTCGGAAA CCTGATTGCC CTGAGCCTGG GCCTGACCCC CAACTTCAAG
     3421 AGCAACTTCG ACCTGGCCGA GGATGCCAAA CTGCAGCTGA GCAAGGACAC CTACGACGAC
     3481 GACCTGGACA ACCTGCTGGC CCAGATCGGC GACCAGTACG CCGACCTGTT TCTGGCCGCC
     3541 AAGAACCTGT CCGACGCCAT CCTGCTGAGC GACATCCTGA GAGTGAACAC CGAGATCACC
     3601 AAGGCCCCCC TGAGCGCCTC TATGATCAAG AGATACGACG AGCACCACCA GGACCTGACC
     3661 CTGCTGAAAG CTCTCGTGCG GCAGCAGCTG CCTGAGAAGT ACAAAGAGAT TTTCTTCGAC
     3721 CAGAGCAAGA ACGGCTACGC CGGCTACATT GACGGCGGAG CCAGCCAGGA AGAGTTCTAC
     3781 AAGTTCATCA AGCCCATCCT GGAAAAGATG GACGGCACCG AGGAACTGCT CGTGAAGCTG
     3841 AACAGAGAGG ACCTGCTGCG GAAGCAGCGG ACCTTCGACA ACGGCAGCAT CCCCCACCAG
     3901 ATCCACCTGG GAGAGCTGCA CGCCATTCTG CGGCGGCAGG AAGATTTTTA CCCATTCCTG
     3961 AAGGACAACC GGGAAAAGAT CGAGAAGATC CTGACCTTCC GCATCCCCTA CTACGTGGGC
     4021 CCTCTGGCCA GGGGAAACAG CAGATTCGCC TGGATGACCA GAAAGAGCGA GGAAACCATC
     4081 ACCCCCTGGA ACTTCGAGGA AGTGGTGGAC AAGGGCGCTT CCGCCCAGAG CTTCATCGAG
     4141 CGGATGACCA ACTTCGATAA GAACCTGCCC AACGAGAAGG TGCTGCCCAA GCACAGCCTG
     4201 CTGTACGAGT ACTTCACCGT GTATAACGAG CTGACCAAAG TGAAATACGT GACCGAGGGA
     4261 ATGAGAAAGC CCGCCTTCCT GAGCGGCGAG CAGAAAAAGG CCATCGTGGA CCTGCTGTTC
     4321 AAGACCAACC GGAAAGTGAC CGTGAAGCAG CTGAAAGAGG ACTACTTCAA GAAAATCGAG
     4381 TGCTTCGACT CCGTGGAAAT CTCCGGCGTG GAAGATCGGT TCAACGCCTC CCTGGGCACA
     4441 TACCACGATC TGCTGAAAAT TATCAAGGAC AAGGACTTCC TGGACAATGA GGAAAACGAG
     4501 GACATTCTGG AAGATATCGT GCTGACCCTG ACACTGTTTG AGGACAGAGA GATGATCGAG
     4561 GAACGGCTGA AAACCTATGC CCACCTGTTC GACGACAAAG TGATGAAGCA GCTGAAGCGG
     4621 CGGAGATACA CCGGCTGGGG CAGGCTGAGC CGGAAGCTGA TCAACGGCAT CCGGGACAAG
     4681 CAGTCCGGCA AGACAATCCT GGATTTCCTG AAGTCCGACG GCTTCGCCAA CAGAAACTTC
     4741 ATGCAGCTGA TCCACGACGA CAGCCTGACC TTTAAAGAGG ACATCCAGAA AGCCCAGGTG
     4801 TCCGGCCAGG GCGATAGCCT GCACGAGCAC ATTGCCAATC TGGCCGGCAG CCCCGCCATT
     4861 AAGAAGGGCA TCCTGCAGAC AGTGAAGGTG GTGGACGAGC TCGTGAAAGT GATGGGCCGG
     4921 CACAAGCCCG AGAACATCGT GATCGAAATG GCCAGAGAGA ACCAGACCAC CCAGAAGGGA
     4981 CAGAAGAACA GCCGCGAGAG AATGAAGCGG ATCGAAGAGG GCATCAAAGA GCTGGGCAGC
     5041 CAGATCCTGA AAGAACACCC CGTGGAAAAC ACCCAGCTGC AGAACGAGAA GCTGTACCTG
     5101 TACTACCTGC AGAATGGGCG GGATATGTAC GTGGACCAGG AACTGGACAT CAACCGGCTG
     5161 TCCGACTACG ATGTGGACCA TATCGTGCCT CAGAGCTTTC TGAAGGACGA CTCCATCGAC
     5221 AACAAGGTGC TGACCAGAAG CGACAAGAAC CGGGGCAAGA GCGACAACGT GCCCTCCGAA
     5281 GAGGTCGTGA AGAAGATGAA GAACTACTGG CGGCAGCTGC TGAACGCCAA GCTGATTACC
     5341 CAGAGAAAGT TCGACAATCT GACCAAGGCC GAGAGAGGCG GCCTGAGCGA ACTGGATAAG
     5401 GCCGGCTTCA TCAAGAGACA GCTGGTGGAA ACCCGGCAGA TCACAAAGCA CGTGGCACAG
     5461 ATCCTGGACT CCCGGATGAA CACTAAGTAC GACGAGAATG ACAAGCTGAT CCGGGAAGTG
     5521 AAAGTGATCA CCCTGAAGTC CAAGCTGGTG TCCGATTTCC GGAAGGATTT CCAGTTTTAC
     5581 AAAGTGCGCG AGATCAACAA CTACCACCAC GCCCACGACG CCTACCTGAA CGCCGTCGTG
     5641 GGAACCGCCC TGATCAAAAA GTACCCTAAG CTGGAAAGCG AGTTCGTGTA CGGCGACTAC
     5701 AAGGTGTACG ACGTGCGGAA GATGATCGCC AAGAGCGAGC AGGAAATCGG CAAGGCTACC
     5761 GCCAAGTACT TCTTCTACAG CAACATCATG AACTTTTTCA AGACCGAGAT TACCCTGGCC
     5821 AACGGCGAGA TCCGGAAGCG GCCTCTGATC GAGACAAACG GCGAAACCGG GGAGATCGTG
     5881 TGGGATAAGG GCCGGGATTT TGCCACCGTG CGGAAAGTGC TGAGCATGCC CCAAGTGAAT
     5941 ATCGTGAAAA AGACCGAGGT GCAGACAGGC GGCTTCAGCA AAGAGTCTAT CCTGCCCAAG
     6001 AGGAACAGCG ATAAGCTGAT CGCCAGAAAG AAGGACTGGG ACCCTAAGAA GTACGGCGGC
     6061 TTCGACAGCC CCACCGTGGC CTATTCTGTG CTGGTGGTGG CCAAAGTGGA AAAGGGCAAG
     6121 TCCAAGAAAC TGAAGAGTGT GAAAGAGCTG CTGGGGATCA CCATCATGGA AAGAAGCAGC
     6181 TTCGAGAAGA ATCCCATCGA CTTTCTGGAA GCCAAGGGCT ACAAAGAAGT GAAAAAGGAC
     6241 CTGATCATCA AGCTGCCTAA GTACTCCCTG TTCGAGCTGG AAAACGGCCG GAAGAGAATG
     6301 CTGGCCTCTG CCGGCGAACT GCAGAAGGGA AACGAACTGG CCCTGCCCTC CAAATATGTG
     6361 AACTTCCTGT ACCTGGCCAG CCACTATGAG AAGCTGAAGG GCTCCCCCGA GGATAATGAG
     6421 CAGAAACAGC TGTTTGTGGA ACAGCACAAG CACTACCTGG ACGAGATCAT CGAGCAGATC
     6481 AGCGAGTTCT CCAAGAGAGT GATCCTGGCC GACGCTAATC TGGACAAAGT GCTGTCCGCC
     6541 TACAACAAGC ACCGGGATAA GCCCATCAGA GAGCAGGCCG AGAATATCAT CCACCTGTTT
     6601 ACCCTGACCA ATCTGGGAGC CCCTGCCGCC TTCAAGTACT TTGACACCAC CATCGACCGG
     6661 AAGAGGTACA CCAGCACCAA AGAGGTGCTG GACGCCACCC TGATCCACCA GAGCATCACC
     6721 GGCCTGTACG AGACACGGAT CGACCTGTCT CAGCTGGGAG GCGACAAAAG GCCGGCGGCC
     6781 ACGAAAAAGG CCGGCCAGGC AAAAAAGAAA AAGgaattcG GCAGTGGAGA GGGCAGAGGA
     6841 AGTCTGCTAA CATGCGGTGA CGTCGAGGAG AATCCTGGCC CAATGACCGA GTACAAGCCC
     6901 ACGGTGCGCC TCGCCACCCG CGACGACGTC CCCAGGGCCG TACGCACCCT CGCCGCCGCG
     6961 TTCGCCGACT ACCCCGCCAC GCGCCACACC GTCGATCCGG ACCGCCACAT CGAGCGGGTC
     7021 ACCGAGCTGC AAGAACTCTT CCTCACGCGC GTCGGGCTCG ACATCGGCAA GGTGTGGGTC
     7081 GCGGACGACG GCGCCGCGGT GGCGGTCTGG ACCACGCCGG AGAGCGTCGA AGCGGGGGCG
     7141 GTGTTCGCCG AGATCGGCCC GCGCATGGCC GAGTTGAGCG GTTCCCGGCT GGCCGCGCAG
     7201 CAACAGATGG AAGGCCTCCT GGCGCCGCAC CGGCCCAAGG AGCCCGCGTG GTTCCTGGCC
     7261 ACCGTCGGAG TCTCGCCCGA CCACCAGGGC AAGGGTCTGG GCAGCGCCGT CGTGCTCCCC
     7321 GGAGTGGAGG CGGCCGAGCG CGCCGGGGTG CCCGCCTTCC TGGAGACCTC CGCGCCCCGC
     7381 AACCTCCCCT TCTACGAGCG GCTCGGCTTC ACCGTCACCG CCGACGTCGA GGTGCCCGAA
     7441 GGACCGCGCA CCTGGTGCAT GACCCGCAAG CCCGGTGCCT GAgaattcta aCTAGAGCTC
     7501 GCTGATCAGC CTCGACTGTG CCTTCTAGTT GCCAGCCATC TGTTGTTTGC CCCTCCCCCG
     7561 TGCCTTCCTT GACCCTGGAA GGTGCCACTC CCACTGTCCT TTCCTAATAA AATGAGGAAA
     7621 TTGCATCGCA TTGTCTGAGT AGGTGTCATT CTATTCTGGG GGGTGGGGTG GGGCAGGACA
     7681 GCAAGGGGGA GGATTGGGAA GAgAATAGCA GGCATGCTGG GGAgcggccg caggaacccc
     7741 tagtgatgga gttggccact ccctctctgc gcgctcgctc gctcactgag gccgggcgac
     7801 caaaggtcgc ccgacgcccg ggctttgccc gggcggcctc agtgagcgag cgagcgcgca
     7861 gctgcctgca ggggcgcctg atgcggtatt ttctccttac gcatctgtgc ggtatttcac
     7921 accgcatann nnnnnnnnnn nnnnnnnnnn nnnnnnnnnn nnnnnnnnnn nnnnnnnnnn
     7981 nnnnnnnnnn nnnnnnnnnn nnnnnnnnnn nnnnnnnnnn nnnnnnnnnn nnnnnnnnnn
     8041 nnnnnnnnnn nnnnnnnnnn nnnnnnnnnn cnnnnnnnnn nnnnnnnnnn nnnnnnnnnn
     8101 nnnnnnnnnn nnnnnnnnnn nnnnnnnnnn nnnnnnnnnn nnnnnnnnnn nnnnnnnnnn
     8161 nnnnnnnnnn nnnnnnnnnn nnnnnnnnnn nnnnnnnnnn nnnnnnnnnn nncctttgac
     8221 gttggagtcc acgttctttn nnnnnnnnnn nnnnnnnnnn nnnnnnnnnn nnnnnnaccc
     8281 tatctcgggc tattcttttg atttataagg gattttgccg atttcggcct attggttaaa
     8341 aaatgagctg atttaacaaa aatttaacgc gaattttaac aaaatattaa cgtttacaat
     8401 tttatggtgc actctcagta caatctgctc tgatgccgca tagttaagcc agccccgaca
     8461 cccgccaaca cccgctgacg cgccctgacg ggcttgtctg ctcccggcat ccgcttacag
     8521 acaagctgtg accgtctccg ggagctgcat gtgtcagagg ttttcaccgt catcaccgaa
     8581 acgcgcgaga cgaaagggcc tcgtgatacg cctattttta taggttaatg tcatgataat
     8641 aatggtttct tagacgtcag gtggcacttt tcggggaaat gtgcgcggaa cccctatttg
     8701 tttatttttc taaatacatt caaatatgta tccgctcatg agacaataac cctgataaat
     8761 gcttcaataa tattgaaaaa ggaagagtat gagtattcaa catttccgtg tcgcccttat
     8821 tccctttttt gcggcatttt gccttcctgt ttttgctcac ccagaaacgc tggtgaaagt
     8881 aaaagatgct gaagatcagt tgggtgcacg agtgggttac atcgaactgg atctcaacag
     8941 cggtaagatc cttgagagtt ttcgccccga agaacgtttt ccaatgatga gcacttttaa
     9001 agttctgcta tgtggcgcgg tattatcccg tattgacgcc gggcaagagc aactcggtcg
     9061 ccgcatacac tattctcaga atgacttggt tgagtactca ccagtcacag aaaagcatct
     9121 tacggatggc atgacagtaa gagaattatg cagtgctgcc ataaccatga gtgataac
//
